Addgene plasmid #111485: B6-1
Purpose: Phe-tRNA synthetase B
Depositing lab: Cheemeng Tan. Depositing organization: University of California, Davis. Publication: Synthetic microbial consortia enable rapid assembly of pure translation machinery. Villarreal F, Contreras-Llano LE, Chavez M, Ding Y, Fan J, Pan T, Tan C. Nat Chem Biol. 2018 Jan;14(1):29-35. doi: 10.1038/nchembio.2514. Epub 2017 Nov 13. PubMed 29131146.
Backbone
  Vector backbone: pET15b
  Vector type: Bacterial Expression
Growth in bacteria
  Bacterial resistance: Ampicillin, 100 μg/mL
  Growth temperature: 37°C
  Growth strain: DH5alpha
  Copy number: High Copy
Gene/Insert
  Gene/Insert name: Phe-tRNA synthetase B
  GenBank ID: WP_000672380.1
  Tag / fusion protein: 6xHis (C terminal on backbone)
  Cloning method: Gibson Cloning
Terms and licenses: Academic/Nonprofit Terms; Industry Terms: Not Available to Industry
Depositor comments: Gene comes from E.coli.
How to cite: B6-1 was a gift from Cheemeng Tan (Addgene plasmid # 111485 ; http://n2t.net/addgene:111485 ; RRID:Addgene_111485)
