[The description below was written by a language model from this plasmid's Addgene catalogue record and pLannotate feature annotations shown in this document.]
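Description:
B6-1 is a bacterial expression plasmid built on the pET15b backbone that carries the E. coli pheT gene, which encodes the beta subunit of phenylalanyl-tRNA synthetase (listed in the record as Phe-tRNA synthetase B). The sequenced plasmid is about 8.1 kb. It replicates from a pBR322/ColE1-type origin, with the bom mobility region and the rop gene also present, and it is selected through the bla β-lactamase gene, which confers ampicillin resistance. The catalogue lists the plasmid as high copy, although rop normally moderates copy number in this replicon family. Several short tetracycline-resistance fragments and a tet promoter also appear in the annotation. These are nonfunctional remnants of the pBR322 ancestry of pET vectors and do not provide a usable marker.

Expression follows the standard pET arrangement. A T7 promoter is followed directly by a lac operator, then the strong T7 gene 10 ribosome binding site, the pheT coding sequence inserted by Gibson assembly, and a T7 terminator. The plasmid-borne lacI gene, under its own promoter, supplies the repressor that keeps the cassette off until IPTG or lactose is added. Transcription requires a host that provides T7 RNA polymerase. The catalogue reports a C-terminal 6xHis tag for affinity purification, but the feature table does not annotate it separately. The table instead shows only a short fragment downstream of pheT matched to a T7 gene 10B-derived solubility tag, which may simply be vector sequence.

The associated publication title indicates that the plasmid belongs to a set used to produce purified translation machinery components from synthetic microbial consortia, with this plasmid contributing one subunit of the phenylalanine-charging enzyme.
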