Features (pLannotate 1.2.2; 19 found; start..end, strand, type, name):
    274..292     +  promoter       T7 promoter: promoter for bacteriophage T7 RNA polymerase
    293..317     +  protein_bind   lac operator: The lac repressor binds to the lac operator to inhibit transcription in E. coli. This inhibition can be relieved by adding lactose or isopropyl-β-D-thiogalactopyranoside (IPTG). lac repressor encoded by lacI
    332..354     +  RBS            RBS: efficient ribosome binding site from bacteriophage T7 gene 10 (Olins and Rangwala, 1989)
    367..2748    +  CDS            pheT: SYFB_ECOLI - Experimental evidence at protein level: Swiss-Prot protein existence level 1. From Escherichia coli (strain K12).
   2797..2846    +  CDS            SET1 (fragment): solubility-enhancement tag derived from T7 phage gene 10B
   2854..2901    +  terminator     T7 terminator: transcription terminator for bacteriophage T7 RNA polymerase
   2924..3028    -  CDS            TcR (fragment): tetracycline efflux protein; tet; confers resistance to tetracycline
   3076..3104    -  promoter       tet promoter: E. coli promoter for tetracycline efflux protein gene
   3217..3321    +  promoter       AmpR promoter: bla
   3322..4182    +  CDS            AmpR: β-lactamase; bla; confers resistance to ampicillin, carbenicillin, and related antibiotics
   4353..4941    +  rep_origin     ori: high-copy-number ColE1/pMB1/pBR322/pUC origin of replication
   5127..5266    -  misc_feature   bom: basis of mobility region from pBR322
   5368..5559    -  CDS            rop: Rop protein, which maintains plasmids at low copy number; rop
   5576..5956    +  CDS            YPB1_ECOLX: Protein predicted: Swiss-Prot protein existence level 4. From Escherichia coli.
   6198..6822    -  CDS            TcR (fragment): tetracycline efflux protein; tet; confers resistance to tetracycline
   6837..6858    -  protein_bind   CAP binding site: CAP binding activates transcription in the presence of cAMP. E. coli catabolite activator protein
   6871..7953    -  CDS            lacI: lac repressor; lacI; The lac repressor binds to the lac operator to inhibit transcription in E. coli. This inhibition can be relieved by adding lactose or isopropyl-β-D-thiogalactopyranoside (IPTG).
   7954..8031    -  promoter       lacI promoter: lacI
   8039..252     -  CDS            TcR (fragment) (across the origin): tetracycline efflux protein; tet; confers resistance to tetracycline
>Addgene plasmid #111485 | B6-1 | addgene full sequence | sequence record 213238 | Addgene NGS Result
ATTAGGAAGCAGCCCAGTAGTAGGTTGAGGCCGTTGAGCACCGCCGCCGCAAGGAATGGTGCATGCAAGG
AGATGGCGCCCAACAGTCCCCCGGCCACGGGGCCTGCCACCATACCCACGCCGAAACAAGCGCTCATGAG
CCCGAAGTGGCGAGCCCGATCTTCCCCATCGGTGATGTCGGCGATATAGGCGCCAGCAACCGCACCTGTG
GCGCCGGTGATGCCGGCCACGATGCGTCCGGCGTAGAGGATCGAGATCTCGATCCCGCGAAATTAATACG
ACTCACTATAGGGGAATTGAGAGCGGATAACAATTCCCCTCTAGAAATAATTTTGTTTAACTTTAAGAAG
GAGATATACCATGCATAAATTCAGTGAACTGTGGTTACGCGAATGGGTGAACCCGGCGATTGATAGCGAT
GCGCTGGCAAATCAAATCACTATGGCGGGCCTGGAAGTTGACGGTGTAGAACCGGTTGCCGGCAGCTTCC
ACGGCGTGGTCGTTGGTGAAGTGGTTGAGTGTGCGCAGCATCCGAACGCTGACAAACTGCGTGTGACAAA
AGTGAATGTCGGCGGCGATCGCCTGCTGGACATCGTCTGCGGTGCGCCAAACTGCCGTCAGGGCCTGCGT
GTAGCGGTAGCGACCATTGGTGCTGTTCTGCCGGGTGATTTCAAAATTAAAGCGGCGAAACTGCGTGGCG
AACCGTCTGAAGGGATGCTGTGCTCCTTCTCTGAACTGGGCATTTCTGACGATCACAGCGGCATTATCGA
ACTGCCTGCGGATGCGCCGATTGGCACCGATATCCGTGAATACCTGAAACTTGATGACAACACCATCGAA
ATCAGCGTGACGCCAAACCGTGCCGACTGCTTAGGCATCATTGGTGTTGCGCGTGACGTTGCCGTGCTGA
ACCAGCTGCCGCTGGTTCAACCGGAAATCGTTCCGGTTGGTGCGACCATCGACGACACGCTGCCGATTAC
AGTCGAAGCGCCGGAAGCCTGCCCGCGTTATCTTGGCCGTGTGGTAAAAGGCATTAACGTTAAAGCGCCA
ACTCCGCTGTGGATGAAAGAAAAACTGCGTCGTTGCGGGATCCGTTCTATCGATGCAGTTGTTGACGTCA
CCAACTATGTGCTGCTCGAACTGGGCCAGCCGATGCACGCTTTCGATAAAGATCGCATTGAAGGCGGCAT
TGTGGTGCGGATGGCGAAAGAGGGCGAAACGCTGGTGCTGCTCGACGGTACTGAAGCGAAGCTGAATGCT
GACACTCTGGTCATCGCCGACCACAACAAGGCGCTGGCGATGGGCGGCATCTTCGGTGGCGAACACTCTG
GCGTGAATGACGAAACACAAAACGTGCTGCTGGAATGCGCGTTCTTTAGCCCGCTGTCTATCACCGGTCG
TGCTCGTCGTCATGGCCTGCATACCGATGCGTCTCACCGTTATGAGCGTGGCGTTGATCCGGCACTGCAG
CACAAAGCGATGGAACGTGCGACCCGTCTGCTGATCGACATCTGCGGTGGTGAGGCTGGCCCGGTAATTG
ATATCACCAACGAAGCAACGCTGCCGAAGCGTGCAACCATCACTCTACGTCGTAGCAAACTGGATCGCCT
GATCGGCCATCATATTGCGGATGAGCAGGTAACTGACATTCTGCGTCGTCTCGGCTGCGAAGTGACCGAA
GGCAAAGACGAATGGCAGGCAGTTGCGCCGAGCTGGCGTTTCGATATGGAGATTGAAGAAGATCTGGTTG
AAGAAGTCGCGCGTGTTTACGGCTACAACAACATCCCGGATGAGCCGGTACAGGCAAGCCTGATTATGGG
TACTCACCGTGAAGCTGACCTGTCGCTCAAGCGCGTGAAAACGCTGCTCAACGACAAAGGCTATCAGGAA
GTGATCACCTACAGCTTCGTTGATCCGAAAGTGCAGCAGATGATCCATCCAGGCGTTGAAGCCTTACTGC
TGCCAAGCCCGATCTCTGTTGAAATGTCAGCAATGCGTCTTTCTCTGTGGACTGGCCTGCTGGCAACCGT
GGTGTACAACCAGAACCGTCAGCAGAACCGTGTGCGCATTTTCGAAAGCGGTCTGCGTTTCGTACCAGAT
ACTCAGGCACCGTTGGGCATTCGTCAGGATCTGATGTTAGCCGGTGTGATTTGCGGTAACCGTTACGAAG
AGCACTGGAACCTGGCAAAAGAGACCGTTGATTTCTATGATTTGAAAGGCGATCTTGAATCCGTTCTCGA
CCTGACCGGTAAACTGAATGAGGTTGAGTTCCGTGCAGAAGCGAATCCGGCACTGCATCCGGGGCAATCC
GCAGCGATTTATCTGAAAGGTGAACGTATTGGTTTTGTTGGGGTTGTTCATCCTGAACTGGAACGTAAAC
TGGATCTTAACGGTCGCACTCTGGTGTTCGAACTGGAGTGGAACAAGCTCGCAGACCGCGTGGTGCCTCA
GGCGCGCGAGATTTCTCGCTTCCCGGCGAACCGTCGTGACATCGCGGTGGTGGTCGCAGAAAACGTTCCC
GCAGCGGATATTTTATCCGAATGTAAGAAAGTTGGCGTAAATCAGGTAGTTGGCGTAAACTTATTTGACG
TGTACCGCGGTAAGGGTGTTGCGGAGGGGTATAAGAGCCTCGCCATAAGCCTGATCCTGCAAGATACCAG
CCGTACACTCGAAGAAGAGGAGATTGCCGCTACCGTCGCCAAATGTGTAGAGGCATTAAAAGAGCGATTC
CAGGCATCATTGAGGGATCATCATCATCACCATCATTAAAGCAGAGGCCATATGCTCGAGGATCCGGCTG
CTAACAAAGCCCGAAAGGAAGCTGAGTTGGCTGCTGCCACCGCTGAGCAATAACTAGCATAACCCCTTGG
GGCCTCTAAACGGGTCTTGAGGGGTTTTTTGCTGAAAGGAGGAACTATATCCGGATATCCCGCAAGAGGC
CCGGCAGTACCGGCATAACCAAGCCTATGCCTACAGCATCCAGGGTGACGGTGCCGAGGATGACGATGAG
CGCATTGTTAGATTTCATACACGGTGCCTGACTGCGTTAGCAATTTAACTGTGATAAACTACCGCATTAA
AGCTTATCGATGATAAGCTGTCAAACATGAGAATTCTTGAAGACGAAAGGGCCTCGTGATACGCCTATTT
TTATAGGTTAATGTCATGATAATAATGGTTTCTTAGACGTCAGGTGGCACTTTTCGGGGAAATGTGCGCG
GAACCCCTATTTGTTTATTTTTCTAAATACATTCAAATATGTATCCGCTCATGAGACAATAACCCTGATA
AATGCTTCAATAATATTGAAAAAGGAAGAGTATGAGTATTCAACATTTCCGTGTCGCCCTTATTCCCTTT
TTTGCGGCATTTTGCCTTCCTGTTTTTGCTCACCCAGAAACGCTGGTGAAAGTAAAAGATGCTGAAGATC
AGTTGGGTGCACGAGTGGGTTACATCGAACTGGATCTCAACAGCGGTAAGATCCTTGAGAGTTTTCGCCC
CGAAGAACGTTTTCCAATGATGAGCACTTTTAAAGTTCTGCTATGTGGCGCGGTATTATCCCGTGTTGAC
GCCGGGCAAGAGCAACTCGGTCGCCGCATACACTATTCTCAGAATGACTTGGTTGAGTACTCACCAGTCA
CAGAAAAGCATCTTACGGATGGCATGACAGTAAGAGAATTATGCAGTGCTGCCATAACCATGAGTGATAA
CACTGCGGCCAACTTACTTCTGACAACGATCGGAGGACCGAAGGAGCTAACCGCTTTTTTGCACAACATG
GGGGATCATGTAACTCGCCTTGATCGTTGGGAACCGGAGCTGAATGAAGCCATACCAAACGACGAGCGTG
ACACCACGATGCCTGCAGCAATGGCAACAACGTTGCGCAAACTATTAACTGGCGAACTACTTACTCTAGC
TTCCCGGCAACAATTAATAGACTGGATGGAGGCGGATAAAGTTGCAGGACCACTTCTGCGCTCGGCCCTT
CCGGCTGGCTGGTTTATTGCTGATAAATCTGGAGCCGGTGAGCGTGGGTCTCGCGGTATCATTGCAGCAC
TGGGGCCAGATGGTAAGCCCTCCCGTATCGTAGTTATCTACACGACGGGGAGTCAGGCAACTATGGATGA
ACGAAATAGACAGATCGCTGAGATAGGTGCCTCACTGATTAAGCATTGGTAACTGTCAGACCAAGTTTAC
TCATATATACTTTAGATTGATTTAAAACTTCATTTTTAATTTAAAAGGATCTAGGTGAAGATCCTTTTTG
ATAATCTCATGACCAAAATCCCTTAACGTGAGTTTTCGTTCCACTGAGCGTCAGACCCCGTAGAAAAGAT
CAAAGGATCTTCTTGAGATCCTTTTTTTCTGCGCGTAATCTGCTGCTTGCAAACAAAAAAACCACCGCTA
CCAGCGGTGGTTTGTTTGCCGGATCAAGAGCTACCAACTCTTTTTCCGAAGGTAACTGGCTTCAGCAGAG
CGCAGATACCAAATACTGTCCTTCTAGTGTAGCCGTAGTTAGGCCACCACTTCAAGAACTCTGTAGCACC
GCCTACATACCTCGCTCTGCTAATCCTGTTACCAGTGGCTGCTGCCAGTGGCGATAAGTCGTGTCTTACC
GGGTTGGACTCAAGACGATAGTTACCGGATAAGGCGCAGCGGTCGGGCTGAACGGGGGGTTCGTGCACAC
AGCCCAGCTTGGAGCGAACGACCTACACCGAACTGAGATACCTACAGCGTGAGCTATGAGAAAGCGCCAC
GCTTCCCGAAGGGAGAAAGGCGGACAGGTATCCGGTAAGCGGCAGGGTCGGAACAGGAGAGCGCACGAGG
GAGCTTCCAGGGGGAAACGCCTGGTATCTTTATAGTCCTGTCGGGTTTCGCCACCTCTGACTTGAGCGTC
GATTTTTGTGATGCTCGTCAGGGGGGCGGAGCCTATGGAAAAACGCCAGCAACGCGGCCTTTTTACGGTT
CCTGGCCTTTTGCTGGCCTTTTGCTCACATGTTCTTTCCTGCGTTATCCCCTGATTCTGTGGATAACCGT
ATTACCGCCTTTGAGTGAGCTGATACCGCTCGCCGCAGCCGAACGACCGAGCGCAGCGAGTCAGTGAGCG
AGGAAGCGGAAGAGCGCCTGATGCGGTATTTTCTCCTTACGCATCTGTGCGGTATTTCACACCGCAATGG
TGCACTCTCAGTACAATCTGCTCTGATGCCGCATAGTTAAGCCAGTATACACTCCGCTATCGCTACGTGA
CTGGGTCATGGCTGCGCCCCGACACCCGCCAACACCCGCTGACGCGCCCTGACGGGCTTGTCTGCTCCCG
GCATCCGCTTACAGACAAGCTGTGACCGTCTCCGGGAGCTGCATGTGTCAGAGGTTTTCACCGTCATCAC
CGAAACGCGCGAGGCAGCTGCGGTAAAGCTCATCAGCGTGGTCGTGAAGCGATTCACAGATGTCTGCCTG
TTCATCCGCGTCCAGCTCGTTGAGTTTCTCCAGAAGCGTTAATGTCTGGCTTCTGATAAAGCGGGCCATG
TTAAGGGCGGTTTTTTCCTGTTTGGTCACTGATGCCTCCGTGTAAGGGGGATTTCTGTTCATGGGGGTAA
TGATACCGATGAAACGAGAGAGGATGCTCACGATACGGGTTACTGATGATGAACATGCCCGGTTACTGGA
ACGTTGTGAGGGTAAACAACTGGCGGTATGGATGCGGCGGGACCAGAGAAAAATCACTCAGGGTCAATGC
CAGCGCTTCGTTAATACAGATGTAGGTGTTCCACAGGGTAGCCAGCAGCATCCTGCGATGCAGATCCGGA
ACATAATGGTGCAGGGCGCTGACTTCCGCGTTTCCAGACTTTACGAAACACGGAAACCGAAGACCATTCA
TGTTGTTGCTCAGGTCGCAGACGTTTTGCAGCAGCAGTCGCTTCACGTTCGCTCGCGTATCGGTGATTCA
TTCTGCTAACCAGTAAGGCAACCCCGCCAGCCTAGCCGGGTCCTCAACGACAGGAGCACGATCATGCGCA
CCCGTGGCCAGGACCCAACGCTGCCCGAGATGCGCCGCGTGCGGCTGCTGGAGATGGCGGACGCGATGGA
TATGTTCTGCCAAGGGTTGGTTTGCGCATTCACAGTTCTCCGCAAGAATTGATTGGCTCCAATTCTTGGA
GTGGTGAATCCGTTAGCGAGGTGCCGCCGGCTTCCATTCAGGTCGAGGTGGCCCGGCTCCATGCACCGCG
ACGCAACGCGGGGAGGCAGACAAGGTATAGGGCGGCGCCTACAATCCATGCCAACCCGTTCCATGTGCTC
GCCGAGGCGGCATAAATCGCCGTGACGATCAGCGGTCCAATGATCGAAGTTAGGCTGGTAAGAGCCGCGA
GCGATCCTTGAAGCTGTCCCTGATGGTCGTCATCTACCTGCCTGGACAGCATGGCCTGCAACGCGGGCAT
CCCGATGCCGCCGGAAGCGAGAAGAATCATAATGGGGAAGGCCATCCAGCCTCGCGTCGCGAACGCCAGC
AAGACGTAGCCCAGCGCGTCGGCCGCCATGCCGGCGATAATGGCCTGCTTCTCGCCGAAACGTTTGGTGG
CGGGACCAGTGACGAAGGCTTGAGCGAGGGCGTGCAAGATTCCGAATACCGCAAGCGACAGGCCGATCAT
CGTCGCGCTCCAGCGAAAGCGGTCCTCGCCGAAAATGACCCAGAGCGCTGCCGGCACCTGTCCTACGAGT
TGCATGATAAAGAAGACAGTCATAAGTGCGGCGACGATAGTCATGCCCCGCGCCCACCGGAAGGAGCTGA
CTGGGTTGAAGGCTCTCAAGGGCATCGGTCGAGATCCCGGTGCCTAATGAGTGAGCTAACTTACATTAAT
TGCGTTGCGCTCACTGCCCGCTTTCCAGTCGGGAAACCTGTCGTGCCAGCTGCATTAATGAATCGGCCAA
CGCGCGGGGAGAGGCGGTTTGCGTATTGGGCGCCAGGGTGGTTTTTCTTTTCACCAGTGAGACGGGCAAC
AGCTGATTGCCCTTCACCGCCTGGCCCTGAGAGAGTTGCAGCAAGCGGTCCACGCTGGTTTGCCCCAGCA
GGCGAAAATCCTGTTTGATGGTGGTTAACGGCGGGATATAACATGAGCTGTCTTCGGTATCGTCGTATCC
CACTACCGAGATATCCGCACCAACGCGCAGCCCGGACTCGGTAATGGCGCGCATTGCGCCCAGCGCCATC
TGATCGTTGGCAACCAGCATCGCAGTGGGAACGATGCCCTCATTCAGCATTTGCATGGTTTGTTGAAAAC
CGGACATGGCACTCCAGTCGCCTTCCCGTTCCGCTATCGGCTGAATTTGATTGCGAGTGAGATATTTATG
CCAGCCAGCCAGACGCAGACGCGCCGAGACAGAACTTAATGGGCCCGCTAACAGCGCGATTTGCTGGTGA
CCCAATGCGACCAGATGCTCCACGCCCAGTCGCGTACCGTCTTCATGGGAGAAAATAATACTGTTGATGG
GTGTCTGGTCAGAGACATCAAGAAATAACGCCGGAACATTAGTGCAGGCAGCTTCCACAGCAATGGCATC
CTGGTCATCCAGCGGATAGTTAATGATCAGCCCACTGACGCGTTGCGCGAGAAGATTGTGCACCGCCGCT
TTACAGGCTTCGACGCCGCTTCGTTCTACCATCGACACCACCACGCTGGCACCCAGTTGATCGGCGCGAG
ATTTAATCGCCGCGACAATTTGCGACGGCGCGTGCAGGGCCAGACTGGAGGTGGCAACGCCAATCAGCAA
CGACTGTTTGCCCGCCAGTTGTTGTGCCACGCGGTTGGGAATGTAATTCAGCTCCGCCATCGCCGCTTCC
ACTTTTTCCCGCGTTTTCGCAGAAACGTGGCTGGCCTGGTTCACCACGCGGGAAACGGTCTGATAAGAGA
CACCGGCATACTCTGCGACATCGTATAACGTTACTGGTTTCACATTCACCACCCTGAATTGACTCTCTTC
CGGGCGCTATCATGCCATACCGCGAAAGGTTTTGCGCCATTCGATGGTGTCCGGGATCTCGACGCTCTCC
CTTATGCGACTCCTGC
